>Addgene plasmid #15356 | FLAG-hIes6 | addgene partial sequence | sequence record 21787 | 15356 with CMV-F
GCAGAGCTCTCTGGCTACTAGAGAACCCACTGCTTACTGGCTTATCGAAATTAATACGACTCACTATAGG
GAGACCCAAGCTGGCTAGCATGCCAGACTACAAGGACGATGATGACAAGCTCGAGATGGCGGCGCAAATT
CCAATTGTGGCCACCACTTCCACTCCCGGAATAGTCCGGAACAGCAAGAAGAGGCCGGCCAGCCCTTCCC
ACAATGGCAGCAGCGGCGGGGGCTATGGCGCCAGTAAGAAGAAAAAAGCGTCCGCTTCCAGCTTTGCGCA
GGGTATCAGCATGGAAGCCATGAGTGAGAATAAAATGGTGCCCTCTGAGTTTAGCACAGGACCTGTGGAA
AAAGCTGCCAAACCTTTGCCATTTAAGGATCCCAACTTTGTGCACTCTGGCCACGGTGGCGCAGTAGCTG
GCAAGAAGAACAGAACCTGGAAGAACCTGAAACAAATCCTCGCTTCTGAAAGGGCATTGCCGTGGCAACT
GAACGATCCTAACTACTTCAGTATTGATGCTCCTCCATCCTTTAAGCCAGCTAAGAAGTATTCTGATGTT
TCAGGTCTGCTTGCCAACTACACAGACCCCCAGAGCAAACTGCGGTTCAGCACCATTGAAGAGTTTTCCT
ACATTCGGAGGCTGCCCTCTGACGTCGTCACCGGCTACCTGGCCCTGAGGAAGGCCACGAGCATCGTTCC
CTGAGGTACCGTCGAGTCTAGAGGGCCCGTTTAAACCCGCTGATCAGCCTCGACTGTGCCTTCTAGTTGC
CAGCCATCTGTTGTTTGCCCCTCCCCCGTGCCTTCCTTGACCCTGGAAGGTGCCACTCCCACTGTCCTTT
CCTAATAAAATGAGGAAATTGCATCGCATTGTCTGAGTAGGTGTCATTCTATTCTGG
