[The description below was written by a language model from this plasmid's Addgene catalogue record.]
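Description:
FLAG-hIes6 is a mammalian expression plasmid built on the pcDNA3.1/Hyg(+) backbone (about 5.6 kb without insert) that carries the human hIes6 coding sequence, now designated INO80C and also known as C18orf37 or LOC125476. The roughly 580 bp insert was placed between XhoI and KpnI sites, both of which remain intact, and is fused at its N terminus to a FLAG epitope supplied on the vector side of the junction. The plasmid is maintained at high copy number in standard E. coli cloning strains under ampicillin selection.

The record does not list individual regulatory features. Vectors of the pcDNA3.1 family generally drive the insert from the CMV immediate-early promoter, with a T7 promoter just upstream of the cloning site, which fits the T7 primer recorded for 5′ sequencing. The Hyg(+) version normally carries a hygromycin resistance cassette that allows selection of stably transfected mammalian cells. These points follow from the backbone name rather than from an annotated feature table.

Ies6 is a subunit of the INO80 ATP-dependent chromatin remodeling complex, and the associated publication describes a mammalian complex resembling yeast INO80. The FLAG tag allows detection with anti-FLAG antibodies and affinity capture of the tagged protein with its binding partners, so the construct is suited to expressing epitope-tagged hIes6 in transiently or stably transfected cells, to purifying and characterizing human INO80 complex components, and to related interaction or localization studies. The record does not spell out specific experimental uses.
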