Addgene plasmid #15356: FLAG-hIes6
Depositing lab: Joan Conaway & Ronald Conaway. Depositing organization: Stowers Institute for Medical Research. Publication: A mammalian chromatin remodeling complex with similarities to the yeast INO80 complex. Jin J, Cai Y, Yao T, Gottschalk AJ, Florens L, Swanson SK, Gutierrez JL, Coleman MK, Workman JL, Mushegian A, Washburn MP, Conaway RC, Conaway JW. J Biol Chem. 2005 Dec 16. 280(50):41207-12. 10.1074/jbc.M509128200 PubMed 16230350.
Backbone
  Vector backbone: pcDNA3.1/Hyg(+)
  Backbone size w/o insert (bp): 5601
  Vector type: Mammalian Expression
Growth in bacteria
  Bacterial resistance: Ampicillin, 100 μg/mL
  Growth temperature: 37°C
  Growth strain: DH5alpha
  Copy number: High Copy
Gene/Insert
  Gene/Insert name: hIes6 (alt name: LOC125476)
  Species: H. sapiens (human)
  Insert size (bp): 579
  Entrez Gene: INO80C (a.k.a. C18orf37, IES6, hIes6)
  Tag / fusion protein: FLAG (N terminal on backbone)
  Cloning method: Restriction Enzyme; 5′ cloning site XhoI (not destroyed); 3′ cloning site KpnI (not destroyed)
  Sequencing primers: 5′ T7
Terms and licenses: Academic/Nonprofit Terms; Industry Terms: Not Available to Industry
How to cite: FLAG-hIes6 was a gift from Joan Conaway & Ronald Conaway (Addgene plasmid # 15356 ; http://n2t.net/addgene:15356 ; RRID:Addgene_15356)
